>Addgene plasmid #177028 | pEPQD0CM0762 | addgene full sequence | sequence record 348993 | Addgene NGS Result
ATCCACCACAAGCGCCAGGGTTTTCCCAGTCACGACGTTGTAAAACGACGGCCAGTCATGCATAATCCGC
ACGCATCTGGAATAAGGAAGTGCCATTCCGCCTGACCTAGGTCTCTAATGGAATTGAACTTCAAATCAAT
TATTTTCTTGGTTTTTGTTAGTCTAACCCTTTACTGGGTCTATAGAATCTTGGATTGGGTATGGTTTAAG
CCCAAGAAGCTGGAAAAATGCTTAAGAGAACAAGGGTTTAAGGGAAATCCTTACAGATTGTTCTTGGGAG
ATCAGTATGATAGTGGAAAATTGATCAGACAAGCCTTGACTAAACCTATTGGTGTTGAAGAAGATGTTAA
GAAACGAATTGTACCTCATATACTCAAAACTGTTGGGACTCATGGCAAGAAGTCTTTTATGTGGGTTGGA
AGAATACCAAGGGTGAATATCACAGATCCAGAGCTGATTAAAGAGGTCTTAACAAAATACTATAAGTTCC
AGAAGAATCATCATGATCTTGACCCAATTACCAAATTGCTTTTGACTGGAATTGGAAGCTTAGAAGGTGA
CCCTTGGGCTAAACGCCGAAAAATCATCAATGCTGCTTTTCACTTTGAAAAGTTAAAGCTTATGCTTCCT
GCATTCTATTTGAGTTGCCGTGATATGGTGACAAAATGGGATAATAAGGTCCCTGAAGGAGGATCAGCAG
AGGTGGATGTGTGGCATGATATTGAAACCTTAACTGGAGATGTAATTTCAAGAACATTATTTGGAAGTAA
CTTCGAGGAAGGGAGAAGAATATTTGAACTCATGAAAGAACTTACTGCTCTTACTATTGATGTCATTCGC
TCGGTTTATATCCCTGGACAGAGGTTTCTTCCAACTAAGAGGAACAATAGGATGAGAGCAATTGACAAAG
AAGTTAGAGTAAGAATAACAGAAATTATCAATAAGAAAATGAAGGTAATGAAATCAGGAGAAGCAGCAAG
TGCTGCTGATGATTTTTTGGGAATATTGTTGGAATGCAATCTGAATGAAATAAAGGAGCAAGGAAATAAC
AAAAGTGCTGGAATGACTATTGGAGAGATTATTGGTGAGTGCAAACTCTTCTATTTTGCTGGCCAGGACA
CTACCTCGACTTTACTCGTGTGGACAATGGTCCTCTTGTCTAGATTCCCCGAATGGCAAACTCGTGCCAG
AGAAGAAGTTTTTCAAGTCTTTGGTAATAAAACCCCGGACTATGATGGTATCAGCCATCTTAAAGTTATA
ACGATGATCTTGTACGAGGTTTTGAGGTTATATACTCCAGTGGCTGAACTGACAAAAGTGGCTCATGAAG
CTACACAACTGGGAAAATACTTCATTCCAGCGGGCGTGCAGCTAATGATGCCACAAATCCTACTTCATCA
TGACCCTGAAATATGGGGTGAAGATGTAATGGAGTTCAAACCAGAAAGATTTGCAGAGGGAGTTCTCAAG
GCAACTAAGAGCCAAGGCTCTTTTTTTCCATTTAGCTTGGGACCAAGAATGTGCATTGGCCAAAACTTTG
CTCTATTGGAAGCCAAAATGGCAATGTCTCTAATCTTGCGTAGATTTTCTTTCGAGCTTTCTCCCTCCTA
TGTTCATGCTCCTTTCACTCTCATCACAATGCAACCCCAATATGGTGCTCATTTGATTCTGCACAAACTC
TAAGCTTCGAGACCTAGGCTAGGTGGAGGCTCAGTGATGATAAGTCTGCGATGGTGGATGCATGTGTCAT
GGTCATAGCTGTTTCCTGTGTGAAATTGTTATCCGCTCAGAGGGCACAATCCTATTCCGCGCTATCCGAC
AATCTCCAAGACATTAGGTGGAGTTCAGTTCGGCGTATGGCATATGTCGCTGGAAAGAACATGTGAGCAA
AAGGCCAGCAAAAGGCCAGGAACCGTAAAAAGGCCGCGTTGCTGGCGTTTTTCCATAGGCTCCGCCCCCC
TGACGAGCATCACAAAAATCGACGCTCAAGTCAGAGGTGGCGAAACCCGACAGGACTATAAAGATACCAG
GCGTTTCCCCCTGGAAGCTCCCTCGTGCGCTCTCCTGTTCCGACCCTGCCGCTTACCGGATACCTGTCCG
CCTTTCTCCCTTCGGGAAGCGTGGCGCTTTCTCATAGCTCACGCTGTAGGTATCTCAGTTCGGTGTAGGT
CGTTCGCTCCAAGCTGGGCTGTGTGCACGAACCCCCCGTTCAGCCCGACCGCTGCGCCTTATCCGGTAAC
TATCGTCTTGAGTCCAACCCGGTAAGACACGACTTATCGCCACTGGCAGCAGCCACTGGTAACAGGATTA
GCAGAGCGAGGTATGTAGGCGGTGCTACAGAGTTCTTGAAGTGGTGGCCTAACTACGGCTACACTAGAAG
AACAGTATTTGGTATCTGCGCTCTGCTGAAGCCAGTTACCTTCGGAAAAAGAGTTGGTAGCTCTTGATCC
GGCAAACAAACCACCGCTGGTAGCGGTGGTTTTTTTGTTTGCAAGCAGCAGATTACGCGCAGAAAAAAAG
GATCTCAAGAAGATCCTTTGATCTTTTCTACGGGGTCTGACGCTCTATTCAACAAAGCCGCCGTCCCGTC
AAGTCAGCGTAAATGGGTAGGGGGCTTCAAATCGTCCCCCCATACGATATAAGTTGTTACTAGTGCTTGG
ATTCTCACCAATAAAAAACGCCCGGCGGCAACCGAGCGTTCTGAACAAATCCAGATGGAGTTCTGAGGTC
ATTACTGGATCTATCAACAGGAGTCCAAGCGAGCTCGATATCAAATTACGCCCCGCCCTGCCACTCATCG
CAGTACTGTTGTAATTCATTAAGCATTCTGCCGACATGGAAGCCATCACAAACGGCATGATGAACCTGAA
TCGCCAGCGGCATCAGCACCTTGTCGCCTTGCGTATAATATTTGCCCATGGTGAAAACGGGGGCGAAGAA
GTTGTCCATATTGGCCACGTTTAAATCAAAACTGGTGAAACTCACCCAGGGATTGGCTGAGACGAAAAAC
ATATTCTCAATAAACCCTTTAGGGAAATAGGCCAGGTTTTCACCGTAACACGCCACATCTTGCGAATATA
TGTGTAGAAACTGCCGGAAATCGTCGTGGTATTCACTCCAGAGCGATGAAAACGTTTCAGTTTGCTCATG
GAAAACGGTGTAACAAGGGTGAACACTATCCCATATCACCAGCTCACCGTCTTTCATTGCCATACGAAAT
TCCGGATGAGCATTCATCAGGCGGGCAAGAATGTGAATAAAGGCCGGATAAAACTTGTGCTTATTTTTCT
TTACGGTCTTTAAAAAGGCCGTAATATCCAGCTGAACGGTCTGGTTATAGGTACATTGAGCAACTGACTG
AAATGCCTCAAAATGTTCTTTACGATGCCATTGGGATATATCAACGGTGGTATATCCAGTGATTTTTTTC
TCCATTTTAGCTTCCTTAGCTCCTGAAAATCTCGATAACTCAAAAAATACGCCCGGTAGTGATCTTATTT
CATTATGGTGAAAGTTGGAACCTCTTACGTGCCGATCAACGTCTCATTGATACCTGAAACAAAACCCATC
GTACGGCCAAGGAAGTCTCCAATAACTGTG
Features (pLannotate 1.2.2; 6 found; start..end, strand, type, name):
     13..56      -  CDS            lacZα (fragment): LacZα fragment of β-galactosidase; lacZ fragment
    118..1680    +  CDS            7DLH: 7DLH_CATRO - Also known as CYP72A224 From Catharanthus roseus (Madagascar periwinkle) (Vinca rosea).
   1940..2528    -  rep_origin     ori: high-copy-number ColE1/pMB1/pBR322/pUC origin of replication
   2661..2755    -  terminator     lambda t0 terminator: transcription terminator from phage lambda
   2779..3435    -  CDS            cat: CAT_ECOLX - Experimental evidence at protein level: Swiss-Prot protein existence level 1. This enzyme is an effector of chloramphenicol resistance in bacteria. From Escherichia coli. This protein is used as a marker in many commonly used cloning vectors, such as pACYC184.
   3436..3538    -  promoter       cat promoter: promoter of the E. coli cat gene encoding chloramphenicol acetyltransferase
