[The description below was written by a language model from this plasmid's Addgene catalogue record and pLannotate feature annotations shown in this document.]
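Description:
pEPQD0CM0762 is a Level 0 part plasmid for MoClo/Golden Gate modular cloning, built on a pTwist backbone and classed as a synthetic biology vector. The sequenced record is about 3.6 kb. It is maintained in E. coli through a high-copy ColE1/pUC-type origin of replication and selected with chloramphenicol, resistance being supplied by the cat gene (chloramphenicol acetyltransferase) under its native cat promoter and followed by the phage lambda t0 terminator. A short residual lacZα fragment is also annotated next to the insert.

The payload is the coding sequence of 7-deoxyloganic acid hydroxylase (7DLH, CYP72A224) from Catharanthus roseus (Madagascar periwinkle), a cytochrome P450. The part is a CDS with its stop codon included. It has been domesticated, meaning that all internal BpiI, BsaI, BsmBI and SapI recognition sites were removed. It is flanked by an inverted pair of BsaI sites, so digestion releases the CDS with AATG and GCTT overhangs that conform to the Phytobrick standard. The plasmid carries no promoter or terminator for expressing the enzyme. As a Level 0 part it is a storage and donor vector, intended to be combined with separate promoter, terminator and acceptor parts in a one-pot Type IIS assembly to build a transcriptional unit. The associated work concerns reconstituting monoterpene indole alkaloid biosynthesis in Nicotiana benthamiana, so this part is likely used to assemble plant expression constructs for that pathway.
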