Addgene plasmid #177028: pEPQD0CM0762
Purpose: Level 0 CDS (with stop codon) part for MoClo assembly, AATG-GCTT
Depositing lab: Nicola Patron. Depositing organization: Earlham Institute. Publication: Reconstitution of monoterpene indole alkaloid biosynthesis in genome engineered Nicotiana benthamiana. Dudley QM, Jo S, Guerrero DAS, Chhetry M, Smedley MA, Harwood WA, Sherden NH, O'Connor SE, Caputi L, Patron NJ. Commun Biol. 2022 Sep 10;5(1):949. doi: 10.1038/s42003-022-03904-w. PubMed 36088516.
Backbone
  Vector backbone: pTwist
  Vector type: Synthetic Biology
Growth in bacteria
  Bacterial resistance: Chloramphenicol, 25 μg/mL
  Growth temperature: 37°C
  Growth strain: DH5alpha
  Copy number: High Copy
Gene/Insert
  Gene/Insert name: 7-deoxyloganic acid hydroxylase; CYP72A224
  Species: Catharanthus roseus (Madagascar periwinkle)
  Cloning method: Restriction Enzyme; 5′ cloning site Unknown (unknown if destroyed); 3′ cloning site Unknown (unknown if destroyed)
  Sequencing primers: 5′ TGTAAAACGACGGCCAGT; 3′ CAGGAAACAGCTATGACCATG
Terms and licenses: Academic/Nonprofit Terms; Industry Terms: Not Available to Industry
Depositor comments: Genbank accession: KF302067, the CDS sequence has been domesticated (all endogenous BpiI, BsaI, BsmBI and SapI recognition sites removed) and are flanked by an inverted pair of BsaI recognition sites that produce overhangs compatible with the phytobrick assembly standard
How to cite: pEPQD0CM0762 was a gift from Nicola Patron (Addgene plasmid # 177028 ; http://n2t.net/addgene:177028 ; RRID:Addgene_177028)
